Addgene plasmid #118560: pMRE-Tn7-144
Purpose: miniTn7 plasmid to deliver constitutively expressed fluorescent protein genes in bacteria
Depositing lab: Mitja Remus-Emsermann. Depositing organization: University of Canterbury. Publication: Chromatic Bacteria - A Broad Host-Range Plasmid and Chromosomal Insertion Toolbox for Fluorescent Protein Expression in Bacteria. Schlechter RO, Jun H, Bernach M, Oso S, Boyd E, Munoz-Lintz DA, Dobson RCJ, Remus DM, Remus-Emsermann MNP. Front Microbiol. 2018 Dec 12;9:3052. doi: 10.3389/fmicb.2018.03052. eCollection 2018. PubMed 30631309.
Backbone
  Vector backbone: pGRG36
  Vector type: Bacterial Expression ; miniTn7 delivery vector
  Selectable markers: Gentamicin ; Chloramphenicol/
Growth in bacteria
  Bacterial resistance: Ampicillin, 100 μg/mL
  Growth temperature: 30°C
  Growth strain: E. coli S17-1 lambda pir
  Copy number: Low Copy
Gene/Insert
  Gene/Insert name: mOrange2
  Species: Synthetic
  Cloning method: Restriction Enzyme; 5′ cloning site Unknown (unknown if destroyed)
Resource information
  A portion of this plasmid was derived from a plasmid made by: mOrange2-pBAD
Terms and licenses: Academic/Nonprofit Terms; Industry Terms: Not Available to Industry
Depositor comments: Please visit https://www.biorxiv.org/content/early/2018/09/07/402172 for bioRxiv preprint.
How to cite: pMRE-Tn7-144 was a gift from Mitja Remus-Emsermann (Addgene plasmid # 118560 ; http://n2t.net/addgene:118560 ; RRID:Addgene_118560)
