[The description below was written by a language model from this plasmid's Addgene catalogue record and pLannotate feature annotations shown in this document.]
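Description:
pMRE-Tn7-144 is a low-copy, 15.5 kb miniTn7 delivery plasmid built on the pGRG36 backbone and designed to place a constitutively expressed orange fluorescent protein gene into bacterial chromosomes. It replicates from the pSC101 origin with the temperature-sensitive Rep101 protein (A56V), so it is maintained only at permissive temperature and can be lost from recipients afterwards. The backbone is selected through β-lactamase (ampicillin resistance). An incP oriT allows conjugative mobilisation from a donor such as the S17-1 λpir strain listed for propagation. A partial f1 origin and a tetracycline-resistance gene fragment are backbone remnants.

The transposition machinery sits outside the transposon. The tnsA, tnsB, tnsC and tnsD genes, followed by a truncated tnsE, lie downstream of the araBAD promoter with divergently transcribed araC, and are terminated by rrnB T1/T2. TnsABC together with TnsD directs high-frequency, site-specific insertion into the att-Tn7 site.

The mobile cargo lies between the Tn7L and Tn7R ends. It consists of a gentamicin acetyltransferase gene driven by the class 1 integron Pc promoter, the mOrange2 coding sequence followed by the lambda t0 terminator, and a chloramphenicol acetyltransferase gene with its own promoter and an rrnB T1 terminator. The two markers travel with the reporter and allow selection of integrants. No promoter is annotated directly upstream of mOrange2; that region is annotated only as a Tn5 transposase gene fragment, so the record does not identify the constitutive promoter. One of the two annotations labels the reporter mOrange rather than mOrange2, but the feature layouts otherwise agree. The plasmid belongs to a fluorescent-protein toolbox for tagging diverse bacteria.
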