Features (pLannotate 1.2.2; 30 found; start..end, strand, type, name):
     38..56      +  promoter       tet promoter (fragment): E. coli promoter for tetracycline efflux protein gene
    146..1024    -  CDS            araC: L-arabinose regulatory protein; araC
   1051..1335    +  promoter       araBAD promoter: araBAD; promoter of the L-arabinose operon of E. coli; the araC regulatory gene is transcribed in the opposite direction (Guzman et al., 1995)
   1356..1374    +  misc_feature   MCS (fragment): pUC18/19 multiple cloning site
   1453..2271    +  CDS            tnsA: TNSA_ECOLX - Experimental evidence at protein level: Swiss-Prot protein existence level 1. Required for Tn7 transposition. Forms the transposase, together with TnsB. TnsA executes the 5'-DNA strand breakage reaction. TnsABC and TnsD promote high-frequency insertion of Tn7 into a specific target site known as ATT-Tn7 whereas TnsABC and TnsD promote low- frequency insertion into many different sites. From Escherichia coli.
   2261..4366    +  CDS            tnsB: TNSB_ECOLX - Experimental evidence at protein level: Swiss-Prot protein existence level 1. Sequence-specific, DNA-binding protein required for Tn7 transposition. Recognizes sequences necessary for recombination at both left and right ends of Tn7 and, together with TnsA, forms the transposase. TnsB executes the 5'-DNA strand breakage and joining reactions. From Escherichia coli.
   4366..6030    +  CDS            tnsC: TNSC_ECOLX - Experimental evidence at protein level: Swiss-Prot protein existence level 1. TnsABC + TnsD promote high-frequency insertion of Tn7 into a specific target site known as att-Tn7 whereas TnsABC + TnsE promote low-frequency insertion into many different sites. From Escherichia coli.
   6036..7559    +  CDS            tnsD: TNSD_ECOLX - Protein predicted: Swiss-Prot protein existence level 4. TnsABC + TnsD promote high-frequency insertion of Tn7 into a specific target site known as att-Tn7 whereas TnsABC + TnsE promote low-frequency insertion into many different sites. From Escherichia coli.
   7566..7955    +  CDS            tnsE (fragment): TNSE_ECOLX - Experimental evidence at protein level: Swiss-Prot protein existence level 1. TnsABC + TnsD promote high-frequency insertion of Tn7 into a specific target site known as att-Tn7 whereas TnsABC + TnsE promote low-frequency insertion into many different sites. From Escherichia coli.
   7956..7993    +  misc_feature   MCS (fragment): pUC18/19 multiple cloning site
   8077..8192    +  ncRNA          5S rRNA: Accession: RF00001 - 5S ribosomal RNA
   8196..8282    +  terminator     rrnB T1 terminator: Escherichia coli rrnB; transcription terminator T1 from the E. coli rrnB gene
   8374..8401    +  terminator     rrnB T2 terminator: transcription terminator T2 from the E. coli rrnB gene
   8420..8511    +  promoter       AmpR promoter: bla
   8512..9372    +  CDS            AmpR: β-lactamase; bla; confers resistance to ampicillin, carbenicillin, and related antibiotics
   9414..9542    +  rep_origin     f1 ori (fragment) (sequence partly withheld): f1 bacteriophage origin of replication; arrow indicates direction of (+) strand synthesis
   9543..9652    -  oriT           oriT: incP origin of transfer
   9655..9907    +  CDS            TcR (fragment): tetracycline efflux protein; tet; confers resistance to tetracycline
  10392..10614   +  rep_origin     pSC101 ori: low-copy replication origin that requires the Rep101 protein
  10662..11612   +  CDS            Rep101(Ts): temperature-sensitive version of the RepA protein needed for replication with the pSC101 origin (Armstrong et al., 1984); rep101 encoding an A56V mutation
  12045..12210   +  mobile_element Tn7L: mini-Tn7 element (left end of the Tn7 transposon) Tn7
  12388..12416   +  promoter       Pc promoter: intI1 (promoter lies within the coding sequence); class 1 integron promoter
  12605..13138   +  CDS            GmR: gentamycin acetyltransferase; aacC1; confers resistance to gentamycin
  13146..13463   +  CDS            tnpA (fragment): TN5P_ECOLX - Also known as tnp. Experimental evidence at protein level: Swiss-Prot protein existence level 1. Mediates transposition of transposon Tn5 by a 'cut and paste' mechanism. First, the monomeric transposase binds the 19 bp inverted DNA repeats flanking the transposon. Then, dimerization of the DNA- bound transposase creates a synaptic DNA complex. After nicking of the first DNA strand, excision of the transposon proceeds through a series of intermediates. The transposase then mediates the insertion of the transposon at a new site by strand transfer. The activity of the wild- type tran
  13500..14207   +  CDS            mOrange: mOrange is a basic (constitutively fluorescent) orange fluorescent protein published in 2004, derived from Discosoma sp.. It has high acid sensitivity.
  14227..14321   +  terminator     lambda t0 terminator: transcription terminator from phage lambda
  14336..14364   +  promoter       cat promoter (fragment): promoter of the E. coli cat gene encoding chloramphenicol acetyltransferase
  14365..15021   +  CDS            cat: CAT_ECOLX - Experimental evidence at protein level: Swiss-Prot protein existence level 1. This enzyme is an effector of chloramphenicol resistance in bacteria. From Escherichia coli. This protein is used as a marker in many commonly used cloning vectors, such as pACYC184.
  15089..15175   +  terminator     rrnB T1 terminator: Escherichia coli rrnB; transcription terminator T1 from the E. coli rrnB gene
  15260..15458   +  mobile_element Tn7R (fragment): mini-Tn7 element (right end of the Tn7 transposon) Tn7
>Addgene plasmid #118560 | pMRE-Tn7-144 | depositor full sequence | sequence record 223760 | Full Sequence
GGCCACGATGCGTCCGGCGTAGAGGATCTGCTCATGTTTGACAGCTTATCATCGATGCATAATGTGCCTG
TCAAATGGACGAAGCAGGGATTCTGCAAACCCTATGCTACTCCGTCAAGCCGTCAATTGTCTGATTCGTT
ACCAATTATGACAACTTGACGGCTACATCATTCACTTTTTCTTCACAACCGGCACGGAACTCGCTCGGGC
TGGCCCCGGTGCATTTTTTAAATACCCGCGAGAAATAGAGTTGATCGTCAAAACCAACATTGCGACCGAC
GGTGGCGATAGGCATCCGGGTGGTGCTCAAAAGCAGCTTCGCCTGGCTGATACGTTGGTCCTCGCGCCAG
CTTAAGACGCTAATCCCTAACTGCTGGCGGAAAAGATGTGACAGACGCGACGGCGACAAGCAAACATGCT
GTGCGACGCTGGCGATATCAAAATTGCTGTCTGCCAGGTGATCGCTGATGTACTGACAAGCCTCGCGTAC
CCGATTATCCATCGGTGGATGGAGCGACTCGTTAATCGCTTCCATGCGCCGCAGTAACAATTGCTCAAGC
AGATTTATCGCCAGCAGCTCCGAATAGCGCCCTTCCCCTTGCCCGGCGTTAATGATTTGCCCAAACAGGT
CGCTGAAATGCGGCTGGTGCGCTTCATCCGGGCGAAAGAACCCCGTATTGGCAAATATTGACGGCCAGTT
AAGCCATTCATGCCAGTAGGCGCGCGGACGAAAGTAAACCCACTGGTGATACCATTCGCGAGCCTCCGGA
TGACGACCGTAGTGATGAATCTCTCCTGGCGGGAACAGCAAAATATCACCCGGTCGGCAAACAAATTCTC
GTCCCTGATTTTTCACCACCCCCTGACCGCGAATGGTGAGATTGAGAATATAACCTTTCATTCCCAGCGG
TCGGTCGATAAAAAAATCGAGATAACCGTTGGCCTCAATCGGCGTTAAACCCGCCACCAGATGGGCATTA
AACGAGTATCCCGGCAGCAGGGGATCATTTTGCGCTTCAGCCATACTTTTCATACTCCCGCCATTCAGAG
AAGAAACCAATTGTCCATATTGCATCAGACATTGCCGTCACTGCGTCTTTTACTGGCTCTTCTCGCTAAC
CAAACCGGTAACCCCGCTTATTAAAAGCATTCTGTAACAAAGCGGGACCAAAGCCATGACAAAAACGCGT
AACAAAAGTGTCTATAATCACGGCAGAAAAGTCCACATTGATTATTTGCACGGCGTCACACTTTGCTATG
CCATAGCATTTTTATCCATAAGATTAGCGGATCCTACCTGACGCTTTTTATCGCAACTCTCTACTGTTTC
TCCATACCCGTTTTTTTGGGCTAGCGAATTCGAGCTCGGTACCCAAGTCTTAAACTAGACAGAATAGTTG
TAAACTGAAATCAGTCCAGTTATGCTGTGAAAAAGCATACTGGACTTTTGTTATGGCTAAAGCAAACTCT
TCATTTTCTGAAGTGCAAATTGCCCGTCGTATTAAAGAGGGGCGTGGCCAAGGGCATGGTAAAGACTATA
TTCCATGGCTAACAGTACAAGAAGTTCCTTCTTCAGGTCGTTCCCACCGTATTTATTCTCATAAGACGGG
ACGAGTCCATCATTTGCTATCTGACTTAGAGCTTGCTGTTTTTCTCAGTCTTGAGTGGGAGAGCAGCGTG
CTAGATATACGCGAGCAGTTCCCCTTATTACCTAGTGATACCAGGCAGATTGCAATAGATAGTGGTATTA
AGCATCCTGTTATTCGTGGTGTAGATCAGGTTATGTCTACTGATTTTTTAGTGGACTGCAAAGATGGTCC
TTTTGAGCAGTTTGCTATTCAAGTCAAACCTGCAGCAGCCTTACAAGACGAGCGTACCTTAGAAAAACTA
GAACTAGAGCGTCGCTATTGGCAGCAAAAGCAAATTCCTTGGTTCATTTTTACTGATAAAGAAATAAATC
CCGTAGTAAAAGAAAATATTGAATGGCTTTATTCAGTGAAAACAGAAGAAGTTTCTGCGGAGCTTTTAGC
ACAACTATCCCCATTGGCCCATATCCTGCAAGAAAAAGGAGATGAAAACATTATCAATGTCTGTAAGCAG
GTTGATATTGCTTATGATTTGGAGTTAGGCAAAACATTGAGTGAGATACGAGCCTTAACCGCAAATGGTT
TTATTAAGTTCAATATTTATAAGTCTTTCAGGGCAAATAAGTGTGCAGATCTCTGTATTAGCCAAGTAGT
GAATATGGAGGAGTTGCGCTATGTGGCAAATTAATGAGGTTGTGCTATTTGATAATGATCCGTATCGCAT
TTTGGCTATAGAGGATGGCCAAGTTGTCTGGATGCAAATAAGCGCTGATAAAGGAGTTCCACAAGCTAGG
GCTGAGTTGTTGCTAATGCAGTATTTAGATGAAGGCCGCTTAGTTAGAACTGATGACCCTTATGTACATC
TTGATTTAGAAGAGCCGTCTGTAGATTCTGTCAGCTTCCAGAAGCGCGAGGAGGATTATCGAAAAATTCT
TCCTATTATTAATAGTAAGGATCGTTTCGACCCTAAAGTCAGAAGCGAACTCGTTGAGCATGTGGTCCAA
GAACATAAGGTTACTAAGGCTACAGTTTATAAGTTGTTACGCCGTTACTGGCAGCGTGGTCAAACGCCTA
ATGCATTAATTCCTGACTACAAAAACAGCGGTGCACCAGGGGAAAGACGTTCAGCGACAGGAACAGCAAA
GATTGGCCGAGCCAGAGAATATGGTAAGGGTGAAGGAACCAAGGTAACGCCCGAGATTGAACGCCTTTTT
AGGTTGACCATAGAAAAGCACCTGTTAAATCAAAAAGGTACAAAGACCACCGTTGCCTATAGACGATTTG
TGGACTTGTTTGCTCAGTATTTTCCTCGCATTCCCCAAGAGGATTACCCAACACTACGTCAGTTTCGTTA
TTTTTATGATCGAGAATACCCTAAAGCTCAGCGCTTAAAGTCTAGAGTTAAAGCAGGGGTATATAAAAAA
GACGTACGACCCTTAAGTAGTACAGCCACTTCTCAGGCGTTAGGCCCTGGGAGTCGTTATGAGATTGATG
CCACGATTGCTGATATTTATTTAGTGGATCATCATGATCGCCAAAAAATCATAGGAAGACCAACGCTTTA
CATTGTGATTGATGTGTTTAGTCGGATGATCACGGGCTTTTATATCGGCTTTGAAAATCCGTCTTATGTG
GTGGCGATGCAGGCTTTTGTAAATGCTTGCTCTGACAAAACGGCCATTTGTGCCCAGCATGATATTGAGA
TTAGTAGCTCAGACTGGCCGTGTGTAGGTTTGCCAGATGTGTTGCTAGCGGACCGTGGCGAATTAATGAG
TCATCAGGTCGAAGCCTTAGTTTCTAGTTTTAATGTGCGAGTGGAAAGTGCTCCACCTAGACGTGGCGAT
GCTAAAGGCATAGTGGAAAGCACTTTTAGAACACTACAAGCCGAGTTTAAGTCCTTTGCACCTGGCATTG
TAGAGGGCAGTCGGATCAAAAGCCATGGTGAAACAGACTATAGGTTAGATGCATCTCTGTCGGTATTTGA
GTTCACACAAATTATTTTGCGTACGATCTTATTCAGAAATAACCATCTGGTGATGGATAAATACGATCGA
GATGCTGATTTTCCTACAGATTTACCGTCTATTCCTGTCCAGCTATGGCAATGGGGTATGCAGCATCGTA
CAGGTAGTTTAAGGGCTGTGGAGCAAGAGCAGTTGCGAGTAGCGTTACTGCCTCGCCGAAAGGTCTCTAT
TTCTTCATTTGGCGTTAATTTGTGGGGTTTGTATTACTCGGGGTCAGAGATTCTGCGTGAGGGTTGGTTG
CAGCGGAGCACTGATATAGCTAGACCTCAACATTTAGAAGCGGCTTATGACCCAGTGCTGGTTGATACGA
TTTATTTGTTTCCGCAAGTTGGCAGCCGTGTATTTTGGCGCTGTAATCTGACGGAACGTAGTCGGCAGTT
TAAAGGTCTCTCATTTTGGGAGGTTTGGGATATACAAGCACAAGAAAAACACAATAAAGCCAATGCGAAG
CAGGATGAGTTAACTAAACGCAGGGAGCTTGAGGCGTTTATTCAGCAAACCATTCAGAAAGCGAATAAGT
TAACGCCCAGTACTACTGAGCCCAAATCAACACGCATTAAGCAGATTAAAACTAATAAAAAAGAAGCCGT
GACCTCGGAGCGTAAAAAACGTGCGGAGCATTTGAAGCCAAGCTCTTCAGGTGATGAGGCTAAAGTTATT
CCTTTCAACGCAGTGGAAGCGGATGATCAAGAAGATTACAGCCTACCCACATACGTGCCTGAATTATTTC
AGGATCCACCAGAAAAGGATGAGTCATGAGTGCTACCCGGATTCAAGCAGTTTATCGTGATACGGGGGTA
GAGGCTTATCGTGATAATCCTTTTATCGAGGCCTTACCACCATTACAAGAGTCAGTGAATAGTGCTGCAT
CACTGAAATCCTCTTTACAGCTTACTTCCTCTGACTTGCAAAAGTCCCGTGTTATCAGAGCTCATACCAT
TTGTCGTATTCCAGATGACTATTTTCAGCCATTAGGTACGCATTTGCTACTAAGTGAGCGTATTTCGGTC
ATGATTCGAGGTGGCTACGTAGGCAGAAATCCTAAAACAGGAGATTTACAAAAGCATTTACAAAATGGTT
ATGAGCGTGTTCAAACGGGAGAGTTGGAGACATTTCGCTTTGAGGAGGCACGATCTACGGCACAAAGCTT
ATTGTTAATTGGTTGTTCTGGTAGTGGGAAGACGACCTCTCTTCATCGTATTCTAGCCACGTATCCTCAG
GTGATTTACCATCGTGAACTCAATGTAGAGCAGGTGGTGTATTTGAAAATAGACTGCTCGCATAATGGTT
CGCTAAAAGAAATCTGCTTGAATTTTTTCAGAGCGTTGGATCGAGCCTTGGGCTCGAACTATGAGCGTCG
TTATGGCTTAAAACGTCATGGTATAGAAACCATGTTGGCTTTGATGTCGCAAATAGCCAATGCACATGCT
TTAGGGTTGTTGGTTATTGATGAAATTCAGCATTTAAGCCGCTCTCGTTCGGGTGGATCTCAAGAGATGC
TGAACTTTTTTGTGACGATGGTGAATATTATTGGCGTACCAGTGATGTTGATTGGTACCCCTAAAGCACG
AGAGATTTTTGAGGCTGATTTGCGGTCTGCACGTAGAGGGGCAGGGTTTGGAGCTATATTCTGGGATCCT
ATACAACAAACGCAACGTGGAAAGCCCAATCAAGAGTGGATCGCTTTTACGGATAATCTTTGGCAATTAC
AGCTTTTACAACGCAAAGATGCGCTGTTATCGGATGAGGTCCGTGATGTGTGGTATGAGCTAAGCCAAGG
AGTGATGGACATTGTAGTAAAACTTTTTGTACTCGCTCAGCTCCGTGCGCTAGCTTTAGGCAATGAGCGT
ATTACCGCTGGTTTATTGCGGCAAGTGTATCAAGATGAGTTAAAGCCTGTGCACCCCATGCTAGAGGCAT
TACGCTCGGGTATCCCAGAACGCATTGCTCGTTATTCTGATCTAGTCGTTCCCGAGATTGATAAACGGTT
AATCCAACTTCAGCTAGATATCGCAGCGATACAAGAACAAACACCAGAAGAAAAAGCCCTTCAAGAGTTA
GATACCGAAGATCAGCGTCATTTATATCTGATGCTGAAAGAGGATTACGATTCAAGCCTGTTAATTCCCA
CTATTAAAAAAGCGTTTAGCCAGAATCCAACGATGACAAGACAAAAGTTACTGCCTCTTGTTTTGCAGTG
GTTGATGGAAGGCGAAACGGTAGTGTCAGAACTAGAAAAGCCCTCCAAGAGTAAAAAGGTTTCGGCTATA
AAGGTAGTCAAGCCCAGCGACTGGGATAGCTTGCCTGATACGGATTTACGTTATATCTATTCACAACGCC
AACCTGAAAAAACCATGCATGAACGGTTAAAAGGGAAAGGGGTAATAGTGGATATGGCGAGCTTATTTAA
ACAAGCAGGTTAGCCATGAGAAACTTTCCTGTTCCGTACTCGAATGAGCTGATTTATAGCACTATTGCAC
GGGCAGGCGTTTATCAAGGGATTGTTAGTCCTAAGCAGCTGTTGGATGAGGTGTATGGCAACCGCAAGGT
GGTCGCTACCTTAGGTCTGCCCTCGCATTTAGGTGTGATAGCAAGACATCTACATCAAACAGGACGTTAC
GCTGTTCAGCAGCTTATTTATGAGCATACCTTATTCCCTTTATATGCTCCGTTTGTAGGCAAGGAGCGCC
GAGACGAAGCTATTCGGTTAATGGAGTACCAAGCGCAAGGTGCGGTGCATTTAATGCTAGGAGTCGCTGC
TTCTAGAGTTAAGAGCGATAACCGCTTTAGATACTGCCCTGATTGCGTTGCTCTTCAGCTAAATAGGTAT
GGGGAAGCCTTTTGGCAACGAGATTGGTATTTGCCCGCTTTGCCATATTGTCCAAAACACGGTGCTTTAG
TCTTCTTTGATAGAGCTGTAGATGATCACCGACATCAATTTTGGGCTTTGGGTCATACTGAGCTGCTTTC
AGACTACCCCAAAGACTCCCTATCTCAATTAACAGCACTAGCTGCTTATATAGCCCCTCTGTTAGATGCT
CCACGAGCGCAAGAGCTTTCCCCAAGCCTTGAGCAGTGGACGCTGTTTTATCAGCGCTTAGCGCAGGATC
TAGGGCTAACCAAAAGCAAGCACATTCGTCATGACTTGGTGGCGGAGAGAGTGAGGCAGACTTTTAGTGA
TGAGGCACTAGAGAAACTGGATTTAAAGTTGGCAGAGAACAAGGACACGTGTTGGCTGAAAAGTATATTC
CGTAAGCATAGAAAAGCCTTTAGTTATTTACAGCATAGTATTGTGTGGCAAGCCTTATTGCCAAAACTAA
CGGTTATAGAAGCGCTACAGCAGGCAAGTGCTCTTACTGAGCACTCTATAACGACAAGACCTGTTAGCCA
GTCTGTGCAACCTAACTCTGAAGATTTATCTGTTAAGCATAAAGACTGGCAGCAACTAGTGCATAAATAC
CAAGGAATTAAGGCGGCAAGACAGTCTTTAGAGGGTGGGGTGCTATACGCTTGGCTTTACCGACATGACA
GGGATTGGCTAGTTCACTGGAATCAACAGCATCAACAAGAGCGTCTGGCACCCGCCCCTAGAGTTGATTG
GAACCAAAGAGATCGAATTGCTGTACGACAACTATTAAGAATCATAAAGCGTCTAGATAGTAGCCTTGAT
CACCCAAGAGCGACATCGAGCTGGCTGTTAAAGCAAACTCCTAACGGAACCTCTCTTGCAAAAAATCTAC
AGAAACTGCCTTTGGTAGCGCTTTGCTTAAAGCGTTACTCAGAGAGTGTGGAAGATTATCAAATTAGACG
GATTAGCCAAGCTTTTATTAAGCTTAAACAGGAAGATGTTGAGCTTAGGCGCTGGCGATTATTAAGAAGT
GCAACGTTATCTAAAGAGCGGATAACTGAGGAAGCACAAAGATTCTTGGAAATGGTTTATGGGGAAGAGT
GAGTGGTTAGGCTAGCTACATTTAATGACAATGTGCAGGTTGTACATATTGGTCATTTATTCCGTAACTC
GGGTCATAAGGAGTGGCGTATTTTTGTTTGGTTTAATCCAATGCAAGAACGGAAATGGACTCGATTTACT
CATTTGCCTTTATTAAGTCGAGCTAAGGTGGTTAACAGTACAACAAAGCAAATAAATAAGGCGGATCGTG
TGATTGAGTTTGAAGCATCGGATCTTCAACGAGCCAAAATAATCGATTTTCCTAATCTCTCGTCCTTTGC
TTCCGTACGCAACAAGGATGGAGCGCAGAGTTCATTTATTTACGAAGCTGAAACACCATATAGCAAGACT
CGTTATCACATCCCACAGTTAGAGCTAGCTCGGTCATTATTTTTAGGGGATCCTCTAGAGTCGACCTGCA
GGCATGCAAGCTTGGCTGTTTTGGCGGATGAGAGAAGATTTTCAGCCTGATACAGATTAAATCAGAACGC
AGAAGCGGTCTGATAAAACAGAATTTGCCTGGCGGCAGTAGCGCGGTGGTCCCACCTGACCCCATGCCGA
ACTCAGAAGTGAAACGCCGTAGCGCCGATGGTAGTGTGGGGTCTCCCCATGCGAGAGTAGGGAACTGCCA
GGCATCAAATAAAACGAAAGGCTCAGTCGAAAGACTGGGCCTTTCGTTTTATCTGTTGTTTGTCGGTGAA
CGCTCTCCTGAGTAGGACAAATCCGCCGGGAGCGGATTTGAACGTTGCGAAGCAACGGCCCGGAGGGTGG
CGGGCAGGACGCCCGCCATAAACTGCCAGGCATCAAATTAAGCAGAAGGCCATCCTGACGGATGGCCTTT
TTGCGTTTCTACAAACTCTTTTGTTTATTTTTCTAAATACATTCAAATATGTATCCGCTCATGAGACAAT
AACCCTGATAAATGCTTCAATAATATTGAAAAAGGAAGAGTATGAGTATTCAACATTTCCGTGTCGCCCT
TATTCCCTTTTTTGCGGCATTTTGCCTTCCTGTTTTTGCTCACCCAGAAACGCTGGTGAAAGTAAAAGAT
GCTGAAGATCAGTTGGGTGCACGAGTGGGTTACATCGAACTGGATCTCAACAGCGGTAAGATCCTTGAGA
GTTTTCGCCCCGAAGAACGTTTTCCAATGATGAGCACTTTTAAAGTTCTGCTATGTGGCGCGGTATTATC
CCGTGTTGACGCCGGGCAAGAGCAACTCGGTCGCCGCATACACTATTCTCAGAATGACTTGGTTGAGTAC
TCACCAGTCACAGAAAAGCATCTTACGGATGGCATGACAGTAAGAGAATTATGCAGTGCTGCCATAACCA
TGAGTGATAACACTGCGGCCAACTTACTTCTGACAACGATCGGAGGACCGAAGGAGCTAACCGCTTTTTT
GCACAACATGGGGGATCATGTAACTCGCCTTGATCGTTGGGAACCGGAGCTGAATGAAGCCATACCAAAC
GACGAGCGTGACACCACGATGCCTGCAGCAATGGCAACAACGTTGCGCAAACTATTAACTGGCGAACTAC
TTACTCTAGCTTCCCGGCAACAATTAATAGACTGGATGGAGGCGGATAAAGTTGCAGGACCACTTCTGCG
CTCGGCCCTTCCGGCTGGCTGGTTTATTGCTGATAAATCTGGAGCCGGTGAGCGTGGGTCTCGCGGTATC
ATTGCAGCACTGGGGCCAGATGGTAAGCCCTCCCGTATCGTAGTTATCTACACGACGGGGAGTCAGGCAA
CTATGGATGAACGAAATAGACAGATCGCTGAGATAGGTGCCTCACTGATTAAGCATTGGTAACTGTCAGA
CCAAGTTTACTCATATATACTTTAGATTGATT
[125 nt withheld, positions 9413-9537]
CGCCGCCGGCCAGCCTCGCAGAGCAGGATTCCCGTTGAGCACCGCCAGGTGCGAATAAGGGACAGTGAAG
AAGGAACACCCGCTCGCGGGTGGGCCTACTTCACCTATCCTGCCCGGCGGCATCACCGGCGCCACAGGTG
CGGTTGCTGGCGCCTATATCGCCGACATCACCGATGGGGAAGATCGGGCTCGCCACTTCGGGCTCATGAG
CGCTTGTTTCGGCGTGGGTATGGTGGCAGGCCCCGTGGCCGGGGGACTGTTGGGCGCCATCTCCTTGCAT
GCACCATTCCTTGCGGCGGCGGTGCTCAACGGCCTCAACCTACTACTGGGCTGCTTCCTAATGCAGGAGT
CGCATAAGGGAGAGCGTCGATCCCCGACAGTAAGACGGGTAAGCCTGTTGATGATACCGCTGCCTTACTG
GGTGCATTAGCCAGTCTGAATGACCTGTCACGGGATAATCCGAAGTGGTCAGACTGGAAAATCAGAGGGC
AGGAACTGCTGAACAGCAAAAAGTCAGATAGCACCACATAGCAGACCCGCCATAAAACGCCCTGAGAAGC
CCGTGACGGGCTTTTCTTGTATTATGGGTAGTTTCCTTGCATGAATCCATAAAAGGCGCCTGTAGTGCCA
TTTACCCCCATTCACTGCCAGAGCCGTGAGCGCAGCGAACTGAATGTCACGAAAAAGACAGCGACTCAGG
TGCCTGATGGTCGGAGACAAAAGGAATATTCAGCGATTTGCCCGAGCTTGCGAGGGTGCTACTTAAGCCT
TTAGGGTTTTAAGGTCTGTTTTGTAGAGGAGCAAACAGCGTTTGCGACATCCTTTTGTAATACTGCGGAA
CTGACTAAAGTAGTGAGTTATACACAGGGCTGGGATCTATTCTTTTTATCTTTTTTTATTCTTTCTTTAT
TCTATAAATTATAACCACTTGAATATAAACAAAAAAAACACACAAAGGTCTAGCGGAATTTACAGAGGGT
CTAGCAGAATTTACAAGTTTTCCAGCAAAGGTCTAGCAGAATTTACAGATACCCACAACTCAAAGGAAAA
GGACTAGTAATTATCATTGACTAGCCCATCTCAATTGGTATAGTGATTAAAATCACCTAGACCAATTGAG
ATGTATGTCTGAATTAGTTGTTTTCAAAGCAAATGAACTAGCGATTAGTCGCTATGACTTAACGGAGCAT
GAAACCAAGCTAATTTTATGCTGTGTGGCACTACTCAACCCCACGATTGAAAACCCTACAAGGAAAGAAC
GGACGGTATCGTTCACTTATAACCAATACGTTCAGATGATGAACATCAGTAGGGAAAATGCTTATGGTGT
ATTAGCTAAAGCAACCAGAGAGCTGATGACGAGAACTGTGGAAATCAGGAATCCTTTGGTTAAAGGCTTT
GAGATTTTCCAGTGGACAAACTATGCCAAGTTCTCAAGCGAAAAATTAGAATTAGTTTTTAGTGAAGAGA
TATTGCCTTATCTTTTCCAGTTAAAAAAATTCATAAAATATAATCTGGAACATGTTAAGTCTTTTGAAAA
CAAATACTCTATGAGGATTTATGAGTGGTTATTAAAAGAACTAACACAAAAGAAAACTCACAAGGCAAAT
ATAGAGATTAGCCTTGATGAATTTAAGTTCATGTTAATGCTTGAAAATAACTACCATGAGTTTAAAAGGC
TTAACCAATGGGTTTTGAAACCAATAAGTAAAGATTTAAACACTTACAGCAATATGAAATTGGTGGTTGA
TAAGCGAGGCCGCCCGACTGATACGTTGATTTTCCAAGTTGAACTAGATAGACAAATGGATCTCGTAACC
GAACTTGAGAACAACCAGATAAAAATGAATGGTGACAAAATACCAACAACCATTACATCAGATTCCTACC
TACATAACGGACTAAGAAAAACACTACACGATGCTTTAACTGCAAAAATTCAGCTCACCAGTTTTGAGGC
AAAATTTTTGAGTGACATGCAAAGTAAGTATGATCTCAATGGTTCGTTCTCATGGCTCACGCAAAAACAA
CGAACCACACTAGAGAACATACTGGCTAAATACGGAAGGATCTGAGGTTCTTATGGCTCTTGTATCTATC
AGTGAAGCATCAAGACTAACAAACAAAAGTAGAACAACTGTTCACCGTTACATATCAAAGGGAAAACTGT
CCATATGCACAGATGAAAACGGTGTAAAAAAGATAGATACATCAGAGCTTTTACGAGTTTTTGGTGCATT
TAAAGCTGTTCACCATGAACAGATCGACAATGTAACAGATGAACAGCATGTAACACCTAATAGAACAGGT
GAAACCAGTAAAACAAAGCAACTAGAACATGAAATTGAACACCTGAGACAACTTGTTACAGCTCAACAGT
CACACATAGACAGCCTGAAACAGGCGATGCTGCTTATCGAATCAAAGCTGCCGACAACACGGGAGCCAGT
GACGCCTCCCGTGGGGAAAAAATCATGGCAATTCTGGAAGAAATAGCGCTTTCAGCCTGTGGGCGGACAA
AATAGTTGGGAACTGGGAGGGGTGGAAATGGAGTTTTTAAGGATTATTTAGGGAAGAGTGACAAAATAGA
TGGGAACTGGGTGTAGCGTCGTAAGCTAATACGAAAATTAAAAATGACAAAATAGTTTGGAACTAGATTT
CACTTATCTGGTTGGTCGACACTAGTATTACCCTGTTATCCCTAGATTTAAATGATATCGGATCCTAGTA
AGCCACGTTTTAATTAATCAGATCCCATAAACTGCCAGGAATTGGGGATCGGATTCGAGCTTTAGTACCT
AGATTTAGATGTCTAAAAAGCGGGGTACCGAGGACGCGTCAATTCTCGAATTGACATAAGCCTGTTCGGT
TCGTAAACTGTAATGCAAGTAGCGTATGCGCTCACGCAACTGGTCCAGAACCTTGACCGAACGCAGCGGT
GGTAACGGCGCAGTGGCGGTTTTCATGGCTTGTTATGACTGTTTTTTTGTACAGTCTATGCCTCGGGCAT
CCAAGCAGCAAGCGCGTTACGCCGTGGGTCGATGTTTGATGTTATGGAGCAGCAACGATGTTACGCAGCA
GCAACGATGTTACGCAGCAGGGCAGTCGCCCTAAAACAAAGTTAGGTGGCTCAAGTATGGGCATCATTCG
CACATGTAGGCTCGGCCCTGACCAAGTCAAATCCATGCGGGCTGCTCTTGATCTTTTCGGTCGTGAGTTC
GGAGACGTAGCCACCTACTCCCAACATCAGCCGGACTCCGATTACCTCGGGAACTTGCTCCGTAGTAAGA
CATTCATCGCGCTTGCTGCCTTCGACCAAGAAGCGGTTGTTGGCGCTCTCGCGGCTTACGTTCTGCCCAA
GTTTGAGCAGCCGCGTAGTGAGATCTATATCTATGATCTCGCAGTCTCCGGCGAGCACCGGAGGCAGGGC
ATTGCCACCGCGCTCATCAATCTCCTCAAGCATGAGGCCAACGCGCTTGGTGCTTATGTGATCTACGTGC
AAGCAGATTACGGTGACGATCCCGCAGTGGCTCTCTATACAAAGTTGGGCATACGGGAAGAAGTGATGCA
CTTTGATATCGACCCAAGTACCGCCACCTAAAGCTCGCACGCTGCCGCAAGCACTCAGGGCGCAAGGGCT
GCTAAAGGAAGCGGAACACGTAGAAAGCCAGTCCGCAGAAACGGTGCTGACCCCGGATGAATGTCAGCTA
CTGGGCTATCTGGACAAGGGAAAACGCAAGCGCAAAGAGAAAGCAGGTAGCTTGCAGTGGGCTTACATGG
CGATAGCTAGACTGGGCGGTTTTATGGACAGCAAGCGAACCGGAATTGCCAGCTGGGGCGCCCTCTGGTA
AGGTTGGGAAGCCCTGCAAAGTAAACTGGATGGCTTTCTTGCCGCCAAGGATCTGATGGCGCAGGGGATC
AAGATCTGATCAAGAGACAGGATACTAGTGGAGGAAGAAAAAATGGTGAGCAAGGGCGAGGAGAATAACA
TGGCCATCATCAAGGAGTTCATGCGCTTCAAGGTGCGCATGGAGGGCTCCGTGAACGGCCACGAGTTCGA
GATCGAGGGCGAGGGCGAGGGCCGCCCCTACGAGGGCTTTCAGACCGCTAAGCTGAAGGTGACCAAGGGT
GGCCCCCTGCCCTTCGCCTGGGACATCCTGTCCCCTCAGTTCACCTACGGCTCCAAGGCCTACGTGAAGC
ACCCCGCCGACATCCCCGACTACTTCAAGCTGTCCTTCCCCGAGGGCTTCAAGTGGGAGCGCGTGATGAA
CTTCGAGGACGGCGGCGTGGTGACCGTGACCCAGGACTCCTCCCTGCAGGACGGCGAGTTCATCTACAAG
GTGAAGCTGCGCGGCACCAACTTCCCCTCCGACGGCCCCGTAATGCAGAAGAAGACCATGGGCTGGGAGG
CCTCCTCCGAGCGGATGTACCCCGAGGACGGCGCCCTGAAGGGCGAGATCAAGATGAGGCTGAAGCTGAA
GGACGGCGGCCACTACACCTCCGAGGTCAAGACCACCTACAAGGCCAAGAAGCCCGTGCAGCTGCCCGGC
GCCTACATCGTCGGCATCAAGTTGGACATCACCTCCCACAACGAGGACTACACCATCGTGGAACAGTACG
AACGCGCCGAGGGCCGCCACTCCACCGGCGGCATGGACGAGCTGTACAAGTAATAATTAGCTGAGCTTGG
ACTCCTGTTGATAGATCCAGTAATGACCTCAGAACTCCATCTGGATTTGTTCAGAACGCTCGGTTGCCGC
CGGGCGTTTTTTATTGGTGAGAATCCAAGCTAGCTTGGCGAGATTTTCAGGAGCTAAGGAAGCTAAAATG
GAGAAAAAAATCACTGGATATACCACCGTTGATATATCCCAATGGCATCGTAAAGAACATTTTGAGGCAT
TTCAGTCAGTTGCTCAATGTACCTATAACCAGACCGTTCAGCTGGATATTACGGCCTTTTTAAAGACCGT
AAAGAAAAATAAGCACAAGTTTTATCCGGCCTTTATTCACATTCTTGCCCGCCTGATGAATGCTCATCCG
GAATTTCGTATGGCAATGAAAGACGGTGAGCTGGTGATATGGGATAGTGTTCACCCTTGTTACACCGTTT
TCCATGAGCAAACTGAAACGTTTTCATCGCTCTGGAGTGAATACCACGACGATTTCCGGCAGTTTCTACA
CATATATTCGCAAGATGTGGCGTGTTACGGTGAAAACCTGGCCTATTTCCCTAAAGGGTTTATTGAGAAT
ATGTTTTTCGTCTCAGCCAATCCCTGGGTGAGTTTCACCAGTTTTGATTTAAACGTGGCCAATATGGACA
ACTTCTTCGCCCCCGTTTTCACCATGGGCAAATATTATACGCAAGGCGACAAGGTGCTGATGCCGCTGGC
GATTCAGGTTCATCATGCCGTCTGTGATGGCTTCCATGTCGGCAGAATGCTTAATGAATTACAACAGTAC
TGCGATGAGTGGCAGGGCGGGGCGTAATTTTTTTAAGGCAGTTATTGGTGCCCTTAAACGCCTGGGGTAA
TGACTCTCTAGCTTGAGGCATCAAATAAAACGAAAGGCTCAGTCGAAAGACTGGGCCTTTCGTTTTATCT
GTTGTTTGTCGGTGAACGCTCTCCTGAGTAGGACAAATCCGCCGCTAGGAGCTTGCGGCCGCCAGGGGTC
AATAGCGGCCGCCACTCGAGCACCTAGGAGGCGCGCCACGGCCGCGTCGACCCCACGCCCCTCTTTAATA
CGACGGGCAATTTGCACTTCAGAAAATGAAGAGTTTGCTTTAGCCATAACAAAAGTCCAGTATGCTTTTT
CACAGCATAACTGGACTGATTTCAGTTTACAACTATTCTGTCTAGTTTAAGACTTTATTGTCATAGTTTA
GATCTATTTTGTTCAGTTTAAGACTTTATTGTCCGCCCACA
