Features (pLannotate 1.2.2; 30 found; start..end, strand, type, name):
    390..707     +  CDS            tnpA (fragment): TN5P_ECOLX - Also known as tnp. Experimental evidence at protein level: Swiss-Prot protein existence level 1. Mediates transposition of transposon Tn5 by a 'cut and paste' mechanism. First, the monomeric transposase binds the 19 bp inverted DNA repeats flanking the transposon. Then, dimerization of the DNA- bound transposase creates a synaptic DNA complex. After nicking of the first DNA strand, excision of the transposon proceeds through a series of intermediates. The transposase then mediates the insertion of the transposon at a new site by strand transfer. The activity of the wild- type tran
    744..1451    +  CDS            mOrange2: mOrange2 is a basic (constitutively fluorescent) orange fluorescent protein published in 2008, derived from Discosoma sp.. It has high acid sensitivity.
   1471..1565    +  terminator     lambda t0 terminator: transcription terminator from phage lambda
   1580..1608    +  promoter       cat promoter (fragment): promoter of the E. coli cat gene encoding chloramphenicol acetyltransferase
   1609..2265    +  CDS            cat: CAT_ECOLX - Experimental evidence at protein level: Swiss-Prot protein existence level 1. This enzyme is an effector of chloramphenicol resistance in bacteria. From Escherichia coli. This protein is used as a marker in many commonly used cloning vectors, such as pACYC184.
   2333..2419    +  terminator     rrnB T1 terminator: Escherichia coli rrnB; transcription terminator T1 from the E. coli rrnB gene
   2504..2702    +  mobile_element Tn7R (fragment): mini-Tn7 element (right end of the Tn7 transposon) Tn7
   2740..2758    +  promoter       tet promoter (fragment): E. coli promoter for tetracycline efflux protein gene
   2848..3726    -  CDS            araC: L-arabinose regulatory protein; araC
   3753..4037    +  promoter       araBAD promoter: araBAD; promoter of the L-arabinose operon of E. coli; the araC regulatory gene is transcribed in the opposite direction (Guzman et al., 1995)
   4058..4076    +  misc_feature   MCS (fragment): pUC18/19 multiple cloning site
   4155..4973    +  CDS            tnsA: TNSA_ECOLX - Experimental evidence at protein level: Swiss-Prot protein existence level 1. Required for Tn7 transposition. Forms the transposase, together with TnsB. TnsA executes the 5'-DNA strand breakage reaction. TnsABC and TnsD promote high-frequency insertion of Tn7 into a specific target site known as ATT-Tn7 whereas TnsABC and TnsD promote low- frequency insertion into many different sites. From Escherichia coli.
   4963..7068    +  CDS            tnsB: TNSB_ECOLX - Experimental evidence at protein level: Swiss-Prot protein existence level 1. Sequence-specific, DNA-binding protein required for Tn7 transposition. Recognizes sequences necessary for recombination at both left and right ends of Tn7 and, together with TnsA, forms the transposase. TnsB executes the 5'-DNA strand breakage and joining reactions. From Escherichia coli.
   7068..8732    +  CDS            tnsC: TNSC_ECOLX - Experimental evidence at protein level: Swiss-Prot protein existence level 1. TnsABC + TnsD promote high-frequency insertion of Tn7 into a specific target site known as att-Tn7 whereas TnsABC + TnsE promote low-frequency insertion into many different sites. From Escherichia coli.
   8738..10261   +  CDS            tnsD: TNSD_ECOLX - Protein predicted: Swiss-Prot protein existence level 4. TnsABC + TnsD promote high-frequency insertion of Tn7 into a specific target site known as att-Tn7 whereas TnsABC + TnsE promote low-frequency insertion into many different sites. From Escherichia coli.
  10268..10657   +  CDS            tnsE (fragment): TNSE_ECOLX - Experimental evidence at protein level: Swiss-Prot protein existence level 1. TnsABC + TnsD promote high-frequency insertion of Tn7 into a specific target site known as att-Tn7 whereas TnsABC + TnsE promote low-frequency insertion into many different sites. From Escherichia coli.
  10658..10695   +  misc_feature   MCS (fragment): pUC18/19 multiple cloning site
  10779..10894   +  ncRNA          5S rRNA: Accession: RF00001 - 5S ribosomal RNA
  10898..10984   +  terminator     rrnB T1 terminator: Escherichia coli rrnB; transcription terminator T1 from the E. coli rrnB gene
  11076..11103   +  terminator     rrnB T2 terminator: transcription terminator T2 from the E. coli rrnB gene
  11122..11213   +  promoter       AmpR promoter: bla
  11214..12074   +  CDS            AmpR: β-lactamase; bla; confers resistance to ampicillin, carbenicillin, and related antibiotics
  12116..12244   +  rep_origin     f1 ori (fragment) (sequence partly withheld): f1 bacteriophage origin of replication; arrow indicates direction of (+) strand synthesis
  12245..12354   -  oriT           oriT: incP origin of transfer
  12357..12609   +  CDS            TcR (fragment): tetracycline efflux protein; tet; confers resistance to tetracycline
  13094..13316   +  rep_origin     pSC101 ori: low-copy replication origin that requires the Rep101 protein
  13364..14314   +  CDS            Rep101(Ts): temperature-sensitive version of the RepA protein needed for replication with the pSC101 origin (Armstrong et al., 1984); rep101 encoding an A56V mutation
  14747..14912   +  mobile_element Tn7L: mini-Tn7 element (left end of the Tn7 transposon) Tn7
  15090..15118   +  promoter       Pc promoter: intI1 (promoter lies within the coding sequence); class 1 integron promoter
  15307..382     +  CDS            GmR (across the origin): gentamycin acetyltransferase; aacC1; confers resistance to gentamycin
>Addgene plasmid #118560 | pMRE-Tn7-144 | addgene full sequence | sequence record 226475 | Addgene NGS Result
CGGAGACGTAGCCACCTACTCCCAACATCAGCCGGACTCCGATTACCTCGGGAACTTGCTCCGTAGTAAG
ACATTCATCGCGCTTGCTGCCTTCGACCAAGAAGCGGTTGTTGGCGCTCTCGCGGCTTACGTTCTGCCCA
AGTTTGAGCAGCCGCGTAGTGAGATCTATATCTATGATCTCGCAGTCTCCGGCGAGCACCGGAGGCAGGG
CATTGCCACCGCGCTCATCAATCTCCTCAAGCATGAGGCCAACGCGCTTGGTGCTTATGTGATCTACGTG
CAAGCAGATTACGGTGACGATCCCGCAGTGGCTCTCTATACAAAGTTGGGCATACGGGAAGAAGTGATGC
ACTTTGATATCGACCCAAGTACCGCCACCTAAAGCTCGCACGCTGCCGCAAGCACTCAGGGCGCAAGGGC
TGCTAAAGGAAGCGGAACACGTAGAAAGCCAGTCCGCAGAAACGGTGCTGACCCCGGATGAATGTCAGCT
ACTGGGCTATCTGGACAAGGGAAAACGCAAGCGCAAAGAGAAAGCAGGTAGCTTGCAGTGGGCTTACATG
GCGATAGCTAGACTGGGCGGTTTTATGGACAGCAAGCGAACCGGAATTGCCAGCTGGGGCGCCCTCTGGT
AAGGTTGGGAAGCCCTGCAAAGTAAACTGGATGGCTTTCTTGCCGCCAAGGATCTGATGGCGCAGGGGAT
CAAGATCTGATCAAGAGACAGGATACTAGTGGAGGAAGAAAAAATGGTGAGCAAGGGCGAGGAGAATAAC
ATGGCCATCATCAAGGAGTTCATGCGCTTCAAGGTGCGCATGGAGGGCTCCGTGAACGGCCACGAGTTCG
AGATCGAGGGCGAGGGCGAGGGCCGCCCCTACGAGGGCTTTCAGACCGCTAAGCTGAAGGTGACCAAGGG
TGGCCCCCTGCCCTTCGCCTGGGACATCCTGTCCCCTCATTTCACCTACGGCTCCAAGGCCTACGTGAAG
CACCCCGCCGACATCCCCGACTACTTCAAGCTGTCCTTCCCCGAGGGCTTCAAGTGGGAGCGCGTGATGA
ACTACGAGGACGGCGGCGTGGTGACCGTGACCCAGGACTCCTCCCTGCAGGACGGCGAGTTCATCTACAA
GGTGAAGCTGCGCGGCACCAACTTCCCCTCCGACGGCCCCGTGATGCAGAAGAAGACCATGGGCTGGGAG
GCCTCCTCCGAGCGGATGTACCCCGAGGACGGTGCCCTGAAGGGCAAGATCAAGATGAGGCTGAAGCTGA
AGGACGGCGGCCACTACACCTCCGAGGTCAAGACCACCTACAAGGCCAAGAAGCCCGTGCAGCTGCCCGG
CGCCTACATCGTCGACATCAAGTTGGACATCACCTCCCACAACGAGGACTACACCATCGTGGAACAGTAC
GAACGCGCCGAGGGCCGCCACTCCACCGGCGGCATGGACGAGCTGTACAAGTAATAATTAGCTGAGCTTG
GACTCCTGTTGATAGATCCAGTAATGACCTCAGAACTCCATCTGGATTTGTTCAGAACGCTCGGTTGCCG
CCGGGCGTTTTTTATTGGTGAGAATCCAAGCTAGCTTGGCGAGATTTTCAGGAGCTAAGGAAGCTAAAAT
GGAGAAAAAAATCACTGGATATACCACCGTTGATATATCCCAATGGCATCGTAAAGAACATTTTGAGGCA
TTTCAGTCAGTTGCTCAATGTACCTATAACCAGACCGTTCAGCTGGATATTACGGCCTTTTTAAAGACCG
TAAAGAAAAATAAGCACAAGTTTTATCCGGCCTTTATTCACATTCTTGCCCGCCTGATGAATGCTCATCC
GGAATTTCGTATGGCAATGAAAGACGGTGAGCTGGTGATATGGGATAGTGTTCACCCTTGTTACACCGTT
TTCCATGAGCAAACTGAAACGTTTTCATCGCTCTGGAGTGAATACCACGACGATTTCCGGCAGTTTCTAC
ACATATATTCGCAAGATGTGGCGTGTTACGGTGAAAACCTGGCCTATTTCCCTAAAGGGTTTATTGAGAA
TATGTTTTTCGTCTCAGCCAATCCCTGGGTGAGTTTCACCAGTTTTGATTTAAACGTGGCCAATATGGAC
AACTTCTTCGCCCCCGTTTTCACCATGGGCAAATATTATACGCAAGGCGACAAGGTGCTGATGCCGCTGG
CGATTCAGGTTCATCATGCCGTTTGTGATGGCTTCCATGTCGGCAGAATGCTTAATGAATTACAACAGTA
CTGCGATGAGTGGCAGGGCGGGGCGTAATTTTTTTAAGGCAGTTATTGGTGCCCTTAAACGCCTGGGGTA
ATGACTCTCTAGCTTGAGGCATCAAATAAAACGAAAGGCTCAGTCGAAAGACTGGGCCTTTCGTTTTATC
TGTTGTTTGTCGGTGAACGCTCTCCTGAGTAGGACAAATCCGCCGCTAGGAGCTTGCGGCCGCCAGGGGT
CAATAGCGGCCGCCACTCGAGCACCTAGGAGGCGCGCCACGGCCGCGTCGACCCCACGCCCCTCTTTAAT
ACGACGGGCAATTTGCACTTCAGAAAATGAAGAGTTTGCTTTAGCCATAACAAAAGTCCAGTATGCTTTT
TCACAGCATAACTGGACTGATTTCAGTTTACAACTATTCTGTCTAGTTTAAGACTTTATTGTCATAGTTT
AGATCTATTTTGTTCAGTTTAAGACTTTATTGTCCGCCCACAGGCCACGATGCGTCCGGCGTAGAGGATC
TGCTCATGTTTGACAGCTTATCATCGATGCATAATGTGCCTGTCAAATGGACGAAGCAGGGATTCTGCAA
ACCCTATGCTACTCCGTCAAGCCGTCAATTGTCTGATTCGTTACCAATTATGACAACTTGACGGCTACAT
CATTCACTTTTTCTTCACAACCGGCACGGAACTCGCTCGGGCTGGCCCCGGTGCATTTTTTAAATACCCG
CGAGAAATAGAGTTGATCGTCAAAACCAACATTGCGACCGACGGTGGCGATAGGCATCCGGGTGGTGCTC
AAAAGCAGCTTCGCCTGGCTGATACGTTGGTCCTCGCGCCAGCTTAAGACGCTAATCCCTAACTGCTGGC
GGAAAAGATGTGACAGACGCGACGGCGACAAGCAAACATGCTGTGCGACGCTGGCGATATCAAAATTGCT
GTCTGCCAGGTGATCGCTGATGTACTGACAAGCCTCGCGTACCCGATTATCCATCGGTGGATGGAGCGAC
TCGTTAATCGCTTCCATGCGCCGCAGTAACAATTGCTCAAGCAGATTTATCGCCAGCAGCTCCGAATAGC
GCCCTTCCCCTTGCCCGGCGTTAATGATTTGCCCAAACAGGTCGCTGAAATGCGGCTGGTGCGCTTCATC
CGGGCGAAAGAACCCCGTATTGGCAAATATTGACGGCCAGTTAAGCCATTCATGCCAGTAGGCGCGCGGA
CGAAAGTAAACCCACTGGTGATACCATTCGCGAGCCTCCGGATGACGACCGTAGTGATGAATCTCTCCTG
GCGGGAACAGCAAAATATCACCCGGTCGGCAAACAAATTCTCGTCCCTGATTTTTCACCACCCCCTGACC
GCGAATGGTGAGATTGAGAATATAACCTTTCATTCCCAGCGGTCGGTCGATAAAAAAATCGAGATAACCG
TTGGCCTCAATCGGCGTTAAACCCGCCACCAGATGGGCATTAAACGAGTATCCCGGCAGCAGGGGATCAT
TTTGCGCTTCAGCCATACTTTTCATACTCCCGCCATTCAGAGAAGAAACCAATTGTCCATATTGCATCAG
ACATTGCCGTCACTGCGTCTTTTACTGGCTCTTCTCGCTAACCAAACCGGTAACCCCGCTTATTAAAAGC
ATTCTGTAACAAAGCGGGACCAAAGCCATGACAAAAACGCGTAACAAAAGTGTCTATAATCACGGCAGAA
AAGTCCACATTGATTATTTGCACGGCGTCACACTTTGCTATGCCATAGCATTTTTATCCATAAGATTAGC
GGATCCTACCTGACGCTTTTTATCGCAACTCTCTACTGTTTCTCCATACCCGTTTTTTTGGGCTAGCGAA
TTCGAGCTCGGTACCCAAGTCTTAAACTAGACAGAATAGTTGTAAACTGAAATCAGTCCAGTTATGCTGT
GAAAAAGCATACTGGACTTTTGTTATGGCTAAAGCAAACTCTTCATTTTCTGAAGTGCAAATTGCCCGTC
GTATTAAAGAGGGGCGTGGCCAAGGGCATGGTAAAGACTATATTCCATGGCTAACAGTACAAGAAGTTCC
TTCTTCAGGTCGTTCCCACCGTATTTATTCTCATAAGACGGGACGAGTCCATCATTTGCTATCTGACTTA
GAGCTTGCTGTTTTTCTCAGTCTTGAGTGGGAGAGCAGCGTGCTAGATATACGCGAGCAGTTCCCCTTAT
TACCTAGTGATACCAGGCAGATTGCAATAGATAGTGGTATTAAGCATCCTGTTATTCGTGGTGTAGATCA
GGTTATGTCTACTGATTTTTTAGTGGACTGCAAAGATGGTCCTTTTGAGCAGTTTGCTATTCAAGTCAAA
CCTGCAGCAGCCTTACAAGACGAGCGTACCTTAGAAAAACTAGAACTAGAGCGTCGCTATTGGCAGCAAA
AGCAAATTCCTTGGTTCATTTTTACTGATAAAGAAATAAATCCCGTAGTAAAAGAAAATATTGAATGGCT
TTATTCAGTGAAAACAGAAGAAGTTTCTGCGGAGCTTTTAGCACAACTATCCCCATTGGCCCATATCCTG
CAAGAAAAAGGAGATGAAAACATTATCAATGTCTGTAAGCAGGTTGATATTGCTTATGATTTGGAGTTAG
GCAAAACATTGAGTGAGATACGAGCCTTAACCGCAAATGGTTTTATTAAGTTCAATATTTATAAGTCTTT
CAGGGCAAATAAGTGTGCAGATCTCTGTATTAGCCAAGTAGTGAATATGGAGGAGTTGCGCTATGTGGCA
AATTAATGAGGTTGTGCTATTTGATAATGATCCGTATCGCATTTTGGCTATAGAGGATGGCCAAGTTGTC
TGGATGCAAATAAGCGCTGATAAAGGAGTTCCACAAGCTAGGGCTGAGTTGTTGCTAATGCAGTATTTAG
ATGAAGGCCGCTTAGTTAGAACTGATGACCCTTATGTACATCTTGATTTAGAAGAGCCGTCTGTAGATTC
TGTCAGCTTCCAGAAGCGCGAGGAGGATTATCGAAAAATTCTTCCTATTATTAATAGTAAGGATCGTTTC
GACCCTAAAGTCAGAAGCGAACTCGTTGAGCATGTGGTCCAAGAACATAAGGTTACTAAGGCTACAGTTT
ATAAGTTGTTACGCCGTTACTGGCAGCGTGGTCAAACGCCTAATGCATTAATTCCTGACTACAAAAACAG
CGGTGCACCAGGGGAAAGACGTTCAGCGACAGGAACAGCAAAGATTGGCCGAGCCAGAGAATATGGTAAG
GGTGAAGGAACCAAGGTAACGCCCGAGATTGAACGCCTTTTTAGGTTGACCATAGAAAAGCACCTGTTAA
ATCAAAAAGGTACAAAGACCACCGTTGCCTATAGACGATTTGTGGACTTGTTTGCTCAGTATTTTCCTCG
CATTCCCCAAGAGGATTACCCAACACTACGTCAGTTTCGTTATTTTTATGATCGAGAATACCCTAAAGCT
CAGCGCTTAAAGTCTAGAGTTAAAGCAGGGGTATATAAAAAAGACGTACGACCCTTAAGTAGTACAGCCA
CTTCTCAGGCGTTAGGCCCTGGGAGTCGTTATGAGATTGATGCCACGATTGCTGATATTTATTTAGTGGA
TCATCATGATCGCCAAAAAATCATAGGAAGACCAACGCTTTACATTGTGATTGATGTGTTTAGTCGGATG
ATCACGGGCTTTTATATCGGCTTTGAAAATCCGTCTTATGTGGTGGCGATGCAGGCTTTTGTAAATGCTT
GCTCTGACAAAACGGCCATTTGTGCCCAGCATGATATTGAGATTAGTAGCTCAGACTGGCCGTGTGTAGG
TTTGCCAGATGTGTTGCTAGCGGACCGTGGCGAATTAATGAGTCATCAGGTCGAAGCCTTAGTTTCTAGT
TTTAATGTGCGAGTGGAAAGTGCTCCACCTAGACGTGGCGATGCTAAAGGCATAGTGGAAAGCACTTTTA
GAACACTACAAGCCGAGTTTAAGTCCTTTGCACCTGGCATTGTAGAGGGCAGTCGGATCAAAAGCCATGG
TGAAACAGACTATAGGTTAGATGCATCTCTGTCGGTATTTGAGTTCACACAAATTATTTTGCGTACGATC
TTATTCAGAAATAACCATCTGGTGATGGATAAATACGATCGAGATGCTGATTTTCCTACAGATTTACCGT
CTATTCCTGTCCAGCTATGGCAATGGGGTATGCAGCATCGTACAGGTAGTTTAAGGGCTGTGGAGCAAGA
GCAGTTGCGAGTAGCGTTACTGCCTCGCCGAAAGGTCTCTATTTCTTCATTTGGCGTTAATTTGTGGGGT
TTGTATTACTCGGGGTCAGAGATTCTGCGTGAGGGTTGGTTGCAGCGGAGCACTGATATAGCTAGACCTC
AACATTTAGAAGCGGCTTATGACCCAGTGCTGGTTGATACGATTTATTTGTTTCCGCAAGTTGGCAGCCG
TGTATTTTGGCGCTGTAATCTGACGGAACGTAGTCGGCAGTTTAAAGGTCTCTCATTTTGGGAGGTTTGG
GATATACAAGCACAAGAAAAACACAATAAAGCCAATGCGAAGCAGGATGAGTTAACTAAACGCAGGGAGC
TTGAGGCGTTTATTCAGCAAACCATTCAGAAAGCGAATAAGTTAACGCCCAGTACTACTGAGCCCAAATC
AACACGCATTAAGCAGATTAAAACTAATAAAAAAGAAGCCGTGACCTCGGAGCGTAAAAAACGTGCGGAG
CATTTGAAGCCAAGCTCTTCAGGTGATGAGGCTAAAGTTATTCCTTTCAACGCAGTGGAAGCGGATGATC
AAGAAGATTACAGCCTACCCACATACGTGCCTGAATTATTTCAGGATCCACCAGAAAAGGATGAGTCATG
AGTGCTACCCGGATTCAAGCAGTTTATCGTGATACGGGGGTAGAGGCTTATCGTGATAATCCTTTTATCG
AGGCCTTACCACCATTACAAGAGTCAGTGAATAGTGCTGCATCACTGAAATCCTCTTTACAGCTTACTTC
CTCTGACTTGCAAAAGTCCCGTGTTATCAGAGCTCATACCATTTGTCGTATTCCAGATGACTATTTTCAG
CCATTAGGTACGCATTTGCTACTAAGTGAGCGTATTTCGGTCATGATTCGAGGTGGCTACGTAGGCAGAA
ATCCTAAAACAGGAGATTTACAAAAGCATTTACAAAATGGTTATGAGCGTGTTCAAACGGGAGAGTTGGA
GACATTTCGCTTTGAGGAGGCACGATCTACGGCACAAAGCTTATTGTTAATTGGTTGTTCTGGTAGTGGG
AAGACGACCTCTCTTCATCGTATTCTAGCCACGTATCCTCAGGTGATTTACCATCGTGAACTCAATGTAG
AGCAGGTGGTGTATTTGAAAATAGACTGCTCGCATAATGGTTCGCTAAAAGAAATCTGCTTGAATTTTTT
CAGAGCGTTGGATCGAGCCTTGGGCTCGAACTATGAGCGTCGTTATGGCTTAAAACGTCATGGTATAGAA
ACCATGTTGGCTTTGATGTCGCAAATAGCCAATGCACATGCTTTAGGGTTGTTGGTTATTGATGAAATTC
AGCATTTAAGCCGCTCTCGTTCGGGTGGATCTCAAGAGATGCTGAACTTTTTTGTGACGATGGTGAATAT
TATTGGCGTACCAGTGATGTTGATTGGTACCCCTAAAGCACGAGAGATTTTTGAGGCTGATTTGCGGTCT
GCACGTAGAGGGGCAGGGTTTGGAGCTATATTCTGGGATCCTATACAACAAACGCAACGTGGAAAGCCCA
ATCAAGAGTGGATCGCTTTTACGGATAATCTTTGGCAATTACAGCTTTTACAACGCAAAGATGCGCTGTT
ATCGGATGAGGTCCGTGATGTGTGGTATGAGCTAAGCCAAGGAGTGATGGACATTGTAGTAAAACTTTTT
GTACTCGCTCAGCTCCGTGCGCTAGCTTTAGGCAATGAGCGTATTACCGCTGGTTTATTGCGGCAAGTGT
ATCAAGATGAGTTAAAGCCTGTGCACCCCATGCTAGAGGCATTACGCTCGGGTATCCCAGAACGCATTGC
TCGTTATTCTGATCTAGTCGTTCCCGAGATTGATAAACGGTTAATCCAACTTCAGCTAGATATCGCAGCG
ATACAAGAACAAACACCAGAAGAAAAAGCCCTTCAAGAGTTAGATACCGAAGATCAGCGTCATTTATATC
TGATGCTGAAAGAGGATTACGATTCAAGCCTGTTAATTCCCACTATTAAAAAAGCGTTTAGCCAGAATCC
AACGATGACAAGACAAAAGTTACTGCCTCTTGTTTTGCAGTGGTTGATGGAAGGCGAAACGGTAGTGTCA
GAACTAGAAAAGCCCTCCAAGAGTAAAAAGGTTTCGGCTATAAAGGTAGTCAAGCCCAGCGACTGGGATA
GCTTGCCTGATACGGATTTACGTTATATCTATTCACAACGCCAACCTGAAAAAACCATGCATGAACGGTT
AAAAGGGAAAGGGGTAATAGTGGATATGGCGAGCTTATTTAAACAAGCAGGTTAGCCATGAGAAACTTTC
CTGTTCCGTACTCGAATGAGCTGATTTATAGCACTATTGCACGGGCAGGCGTTTATCAAGGGATTGTTAG
TCCTAAGCAGCTGTTGGATGAGGTGTATGGCAACCGCAAGGTGGTCGCTACCTTAGGTCTGCCCTCGCAT
TTAGGTGTGATAGCAAGACATCTACATCAAACAGGACGTTACGCTGTTCAGCAGCTTATTTATGAGCATA
CCTTATTCCCTTTATATGCTCCGTTTGTAGGCAAGGAGCGCCGAGACGAAGCTATTCGGTTAATGGAGTA
CCAAGCGCAAGGTGCGGTGCATTTAATGCTAGGAGTCGCTGCTTCTAGAGTTAAGAGCGATAACCGCTTT
AGATACTGCCCTGATTGCGTTGCTCTTCAGCTAAATAGGTATGGGGAAGCCTTTTGGCAACGAGATTGGT
ATTTGCCCGCTTTGCCATATTGTCCAAAACACGGTGCTTTAGTCTTCTTTGATAGAGCTGTAGATGATCA
CCGACATCAATTTTGGGCTTTGGGTCATACTGAGCTGCTTTCAGACTACCCCAAAGACTCCCTATCTCAA
TTAACAGCACTAGCTGCTTATATAGCCCCTCTGTTAGATGCTCCACGAGCGCAAGAGCTTTCCCCAAGCC
TTGAGCAGTGGACGCTGTTTTATCAGCGCTTAGCGCAGGATCTAGGGCTAACCAAAAGCAAGCACATTCG
TCATGACTTGGTGGCGGAGAGAGTGAGGCAGACTTTTAGTGATGAGGCACTAGAGAAACTGGATTTAAAG
TTGGCAGAGAACAAGGACACGTGTTGGCTGAAAAGTATATTCCGTAAGCATAGAAAAGCCTTTAGTTATT
TACAGCATAGTATTGTGTGGCAAGCCTTATTGCCAAAACTAACGGTTATAGAAGCGCTACAGCAGGCAAG
TGCTCTTACTGAGCACTCTATAACGACAAGACCTGTTAGCCAGTCTGTGCAACCTAACTCTGAAGATTTA
TCTGTTAAGCATAAAGACTGGCAGCAACTAGTGCATAAATACCAAGGAATTAAGGCGGCAAGACAGTCTT
TAGAGGGTGGGGTGCTATACGCTTGGCTTTACCGACATGACAGGGATTGGCTAGTTCACTGGAATCAACA
GCATCAACAAGAGCGTCTGGCACCCGCCCCTAGAGTTGATTGGAACCAAAGAGATCGAATTGCTGTACGA
CAACTATTAAGAATCATAAAGCGTCTAGATAGTAGCCTTGATCACCCAAGAGCGACATCGAGCTGGCTGT
TAAAGCAAACTCCTAACGGAACCTCTCTTGCAAAAAATCTACAGAAACTGCCTTTGGTAGCGCTTTGCTT
AAAGCGTTACTCAGAGAGTGTGGAAGATTATCAAATTAGACGGATTAGCCAAGCTTTTATTAAGCTTAAA
CAGGAAGATGTTGAGCTTAGGCGCTGGCGATTATTAAGAAGTGCAACGTTATCTAAAGAGCGGATAACTG
AGGAAGCACAAAGATTCTTGGAAATGGTTTATGGGGAAGAGTGAGTGGTTAGGCTAGCTACATTTAATGA
CAATGTGCAGGTTGTACATATTGGTCATTTATTCCGTAACTCGGGTCATAAGGAGTGGCGTATTTTTGTT
TGGTTTAATCCAATGCAAGAACGGAAATGGACTCGATTTACTCATTTGCCTTTATTAAGTCGAGCTAAGG
TGGTTAACAGTACAACAAAGCAAATAAATAAGGCGGATCGTGTGATTGAGTTTGAAGCATCGGATCTTCA
ACGAGCCAAAATAATCGATTTTCCTAATCTCTCGTCCTTTGCTTCCGTACGCAACAAGGATGGAGCGCAG
AGTTCATTTATTTACGAAGCTGAAACACCATATAGCAAGACTCGTTATCACATCCCACAGTTAGAGCTAG
CTCGGTCATTATTTTTAGGGGATCCTCTAGAGTCGACCTGCAGGCATGCAAGCTTGGCTGTTTTGGCGGA
TGAGAGAAGATTTTCAGCCTGATACAGATTAAATCAGAACGCAGAAGCGGTCTGATAAAACAGAATTTGC
CTGGCGGCAGTAGCGCGGTGGTCCCACCTGACCCCATGCCGAACTCAGAAGTGAAACGCCGTAGCGCCGA
TGGTAGTGTGGGGTCTCCCCATGCGAGAGTAGGGAACTGCCAGGCATCAAATAAAACGAAAGGCTCAGTC
GAAAGACTGGGCCTTTCGTTTTATCTGTTGTTTGTCGGTGAACGCTCTCCTGAGTAGGACAAATCCGCCG
GGAGCGGATTTGAACGTTGCGAAGCAACGGCCCGGAGGGTGGCGGGCAGGACGCCCGCCATAAACTGCCA
GGCATCAAATTAAGCAGAAGGCCATCCTGACGGATGGCCTTTTTGCGTTTCTACAAACTCTTTTGTTTAT
TTTTCTAAATACATTCAAATATGTATCCGCTCATGAGACAATAACCCTGATAAATGCTTCAATAATATTG
AAAAAGGAAGAGTATGAGTATTCAACATTTCCGTGTCGCCCTTATTCCCTTTTTTGCGGCATTTTGCCTT
CCTGTTTTTGCTCACCCAGAAACGCTGGTGAAAGTAAAAGATGCTGAAGATCAGTTGGGTGCACGAGTGG
GTTACATCGAACTGGATCTCAACAGCGGTAAGATCCTTGAGAGTTTTCGCCCCGAAGAACGTTTTCCAAT
GATGAGCACTTTTAAAGTTCTGCTATGTGGCGCGGTATTATCCCGTGTTGACGCCGGGCAAGAGCAACTC
GGTCGCCGCATACACTATTCTCAGAATGACTTGGTTGAGTACTCACCAGTCACAGAAAAGCATCTTACGG
ATGGCATGACAGTAAGAGAATTATGCAGTGCTGCCATAACCATGAGTGATAACACTGCGGCCAACTTACT
TCTGACAACGATCGGAGGACCGAAGGAGCTAACCGCTTTTTTGCACAACATGGGGGATCATGTAACTCGC
CTTGATCGTTGGGAACCGGAGCTGAATGAAGCCATACCAAACGACGAGCGTGACACCACGATGCCTGCAG
CAATGGCAACAACGTTGCGCAAACTATTAACTGGCGAACTACTTACTCTAGCTTCCCGGCAACAATTAAT
AGACTGGATGGAGGCGGATAAAGTTGCAGGACCACTTCTGCGCTCGGCCCTTCCGGCTGGCTGGTTTATT
GCTGATAAATCTGGAGCCGGTGAGCGTGGGTCTCGCGGTATCATTGCAGCACTGGGGCCAGATGGTAAGC
CCTCCCGTATCGTAGTTATCTACACGACGGGGAGTCAGGCAACTATGGATGAACGAAATAGACAGATCGC
TGAGATAGGTGCCTCACTGATTAAGCATTGGTAACTGTCAGACCAAGTTTACTCATATATACTTTAGATT
GATT
[125 nt withheld, positions 12115-12239]
CGCCGCCGGCCAGCCTCGCAGAGCAGGATTCCCGTTGAGCACCGCCAGGTGCGAATAAGGGACAGTGAAG
AAGGAACACCCGCTCGCGGGTGGGCCTACTTCACCTATCCTGCCCGGCGGCATCACCGGCGCCACAGGTG
CGGTTGCTGGCGCCTATATCGCCGACATCACCGATGGGGAAGATCGGGCTCGCCACTTCGGGCTCATGAG
CGCTTGTTTCGGCGTGGGTATGGTGGCAGGCCCCGTGGCCGGGGGACTGTTGGGCGCCATCTCCTTGCAT
GCACCATTCCTTGCGGCGGCGGTGCTCAACGGCCTCAACCTACTACTGGGCTGCTTCCTAATGCAGGAGT
CGCATAAGGGAGAGCGTCGATCCCCGACAGTAAGACGGGTAAGCCTGTTGATGATACCGCTGCCTTACTG
GGTGCATTAGCCAGTCTGAATGACCTGTCACGGGATAATCCGAAGTGGTCAGACTGGAAAATCAGAGGGC
AGGAACTGCTGAACAGCAAAAAGTCAGATAGCACCACATAGCAGACCCGCCATAAAACGCCCTGAGAAGC
CCGTGACGGGCTTTTCTTGTATTATGGGTAGTTTCCTTGCATGAATCCATAAAAGGCGCCTGTAGTGCCA
TTTACCCCCATTCACTGCCAGAGCCGTGAGCGCAGCGAACTGAATGTCACGAAAAAGACAGCGACTCAGG
TGCCTGATGGTCGGAGACAAAAGGAATATTCAGCGATTTGCCCGAGCTTGCGAGGGTGCTACTTAAGCCT
TTAGGGTTTTAAGGTCTGTTTTGTAGAGGAGCAAACAGCGTTTGCGACATCCTTTTGTAATACTGCGGAA
CTGACTAAAGTAGTGAGTTATACACAGGGCTGGGATCTATTCTTTTTATCTTTTTTTATTCTTTCTTTAT
TCTATAAATTATAACCACTTGAATATAAACAAAAAAAACACACAAAGGTCTAGCGGAATTTACAGAGGGT
CTAGCAGAATTTACAAGTTTTCCAGCAAAGGTCTAGCAGAATTTACAGATACCCACAACTCAAAGGAAAA
GGACTAGTAATTATCATTGACTAGCCCATCTCAATTGGTATAGTGATTAAAATCACCTAGACCAATTGAG
ATGTATGTCTGAATTAGTTGTTTTCAAAGCAAATGAACTAGCGATTAGTCGCTATGACTTAACGGAGCAT
GAAACCAAGCTAATTTTATGCTGTGTGGCACTACTCAACCCCACGATTGAAAACCCTACAAGGAAAGAAC
GGACGGTATCGTTCACTTATAACCAATACGTTCAGATGATGAACATCAGTAGGGAAAATGCTTATGGTGT
ATTAGCTAAAGCAACCAGAGAGCTGATGACGAGAACTGTGGAAATCAGGAATCCTTTGGTTAAAGGCTTT
GAGATTTTCCAGTGGACAAACTATGCCAAGTTCTCAAGCGAAAAATTAGAATTAGTTTTTAGTGAAGAGA
TATTGCCTTATCTTTTCCAGTTAAAAAAATTCATAAAATATAATCTGGAACATGTTAAGTCTTTTGAAAA
CAAATACTCTATGAGGATTTATGAGTGGTTATTAAAAGAACTAACACAAAAGAAAACTCACAAGGCAAAT
ATAGAGATTAGCCTTGATGAATTTAAGTTCATGTTAATGCTTGAAAATAACTACCATGAGTTTAAAAGGC
TTAACCAATGGGTTTTGAAACCAATAAGTAAAGATTTAAACACTTACAGCAATATGAAATTGGTGGTTGA
TAAGCGAGGCCGCCCGACTGATACGTTGATTTTCCAAGTTGAACTAGATAGACAAATGGATCTCGTAACC
GAACTTGAGAACAACCAGATAAAAATGAATGGTGACAAAATACCAACAACCATTACATCAGATTCCTACC
TACATAACGGACTAAGAAAAACACTACACGATGCTTTAACTGCAAAAATTCAGCTCACCAGTTTTGAGGC
AAAATTTTTGAGTGACATGCAAAGTAAGTATGATCTCAATGGTTCGTTCTCATGGCTCACGCAAAAACAA
CGAACCACACTAGAGAACATACTGGCTAAATACGGAAGGATCTGAGGTTCTTATGGCTCTTGTATCTATC
AGTGAAGCATCAAGACTAACAAACAAAAGTAGAACAACTGTTCACCGTTACATATCAAAGGGAAAACTGT
CCATATGCACAGATGAAAACGGTGTAAAAAAGATAGATACATCAGAGCTTTTACGAGTTTTTGGTGCATT
TAAAGCTGTTCACCATGAACAGATCGACAATGTAACAGATGAACAGCATGTAACACCTAATAGAACAGGT
GAAACCAGTAAAACAAAGCAACTAGAACATGAAATTGAACACCTGAGACAACTTGTTACAGCTCAACAGT
CACACATAGACAGCCTGAAACAGGCGATGCTGCTTATCGAATCAAAGCTGCCGACAACACGGGAGCCAGT
GACGCCTCCCGTGGGGAAAAAATCATGGCAATTCTGGAAGAAATAGCGCTTTCAGCCTGTGGGCGGACAA
AATAGTTGGGAACTGGGAGGGGTGGAAATGGAGTTTTTAAGGATTATTTAGGGAAGAGTGACAAAATAGA
TGGGAACTGGGTGTAGCGTCGTAAGCTAATACGAAAATTAAAAATGACAAAATAGTTTGGAACTAGATTT
CACTTATCTGGTTGGTCGACACTAGTATTACCCTGTTATCCCTAGATTTAAATGATATCGGATCCTAGTA
AGCCACGTTTTAATTAATCAGATCCCATAAACTGCCAGGAATTGGGGATCGGATTCGAGCTTTAGTACCT
AGATTTAGATGTCTAAAAAGCGGGGTACCGAGGACGCGTCAATTCTCGAATTGACATAAGCCTGTTCGGT
TCGTAAACTGTAATGCAAGTAGCGTATGCGCTCACGCAACTGGTCCAGAACCTTGACCGAACGCAGCGGT
GGTAACGGCGCAGTGGCGGTTTTCATGGCTTGTTATGACTGTTTTTTTGTACAGTCTATGCCTCGGGCAT
CCAAGCAGCAAGCGCGTTACGCCGTGGGTCGATGTTTGATGTTATGGAGCAGCAACGATGTTACGCAGCA
GCAACGATGTTACGCAGCAGGGCAGTCGCCCTAAAACAAAGTTAGGTGGCTCAAGTATGGGCATCATTCG
CACATGTAGGCTCGGCCCTGACCAAGTCAAATCCATGCGGGCTGCTCTTGATCTTTTCGGTCGTGAGTT
